>Addgene plasmid #108429 | pSF143-wArchon1-KGC-EGFP-ER2 | addgene full sequence | sequence record 208114 | Addgene NGS Result
GCTTGCATGCGCGGCCGCACTGACTGGGCCGGCCTCTGTCACATACTGCTCGAATCGGAGGTAGGTTTGA
AAAACATGCAATTCATTTCCAAAATATGACGAATTTTGAAAAAAAAAAATAGAAAAGAAACTCAATTAAA
TTACCTTATTTTTTCTAGTACGTCAATTTTGACTTGCACTTAAAATCTGCATTTTAAAAATGAAAATTCA
GTGCAGCTGCAGTGCAGTGCGGCTATTATTTTCGGCATTTTTGCAAAACTTACACACCACCGTTATAAGA
AAATATTTGTCTTTTTTTTTAAATTTTTATTCAGTCGTTATTCGAAAAAGACTTACAGTACCTTGCTGAA
TTCCTTCCGCATTGCGCTAAAATTTACCGATTGCAAAATAATCTTACATGCTATAGTAATAAAAAATTTA
CATACTTGCCATTTCATTTCATTTAATTATTTCATCCAATTTATCTTGATCGGTATTACTCTTTGTTAAA
AATTCCACTGTTCAATTTTTACATTTCAGTTGTTTTAATATCGAAGTGCACAAGAAGCGCGAACATAATG
GACACCATCGCTCAAAAATTATGCTTCTAGTTGTAGTTCCTCGAGCATTTTTGATCTCAAAAGACATTTC
CAAGAGCAATAATTGCCATTTTTGAGCTACAAGTACCATATCCTGCTCATAATTCATGTTCCACCACTCC
CTAAAGTTTTTTCTTTGGAATTCCCCAGACTTTGCGCCTAAAATTCTCGTTATTCTCTCCAATTCAATTG
GCTCAATTCAACTGACTAGATTTCAGTGATGTAGGTAGCGCGGAACTCAGTATTAAGAGAGGACTCAACT
CAGTTTCTAATCCAATTTCAACAAATTCTAAGACACCGAAACGCTGCAGGTCTCGTAGAGCCTACGTGTT
GACAGGTTCTTCCTTTTCAATCTATTTCCGTCGATATTCCGGCGTCATTTAGTTGAAAATGAGTGAAAAA
ATGCGATCTGACGCGAATTCACGTGAACTCGAAAATTCGAGAATGTAATCATTAAGTTTCCGAACACCAA
GTTCTCTTTCGAAACCAAGTCAATAGAAAAATGAGACACCCACGAGAAGAAGGTTGGTCCGAAAAAAGAA
ACTAAAGAAGTTATTTATTTCTCTTTTTGATGTTTGTTGAGCAGAATATGATTTAGTTAAGCACATCTGA
TTTCAACGCCGATGAATGAGGTCGTAGGCGTCACGTTCAATTTGATCTGATTTGTTCAGTGCTTACGAGT
AGAAATTCTAAATATGATGTTACTTTTTGGTTCTGTAAGATGGAGCTGGGTATACATGTGGTGCACGGCA
ATCGCTATTTGGCAATTTCAGTCATTTCGGCAAATTCGGCAATTTTGGCGAATTCCCATATTTTGGAAAT
TTTGGCAAATGCGGAAAATTTCAAAAACAAGCAATTACCAAATTTGCCAAACGCCGAAAAATTTAAAAAA
AAACCGACATTTGCTGGTATTTTTTTTAATCAGGATGCTAATTATGTAAGGTTAATCTATAAATTCTTGA
AACACACTTAACTTTGAAATTGAAATCACTGACATTTCGCGCATTCGCCGATAAAATCTCTAAATAAAAT
AATGTAAACTGTGTCCAGTTTTGGTACTTGTTTAGTATACCTGGTTCAAAATATTTTCCAATGCGTTTTC
CATTTATTTATTTTAGAAATGATCATTTAATTAAAACGTAAAATTCGCATTTTCAAGCTTAGAAACATTA
ATCCTAAGTCCAATATGGACAAAAAGAGTAGTGTATTAGTACCAAGTAAGAACCCTAAAAAAAAAAATAT
TCTAATTAAATTTTTGGCAAAATGCCACATTTTTCTTTTTTTTCTCAACGGGGAAAAGTTGTGTTTCTTC
CCTTTTTATTAAATTTTTTGTTTTCCTTAGGCTAAGTACAACTTGAAATGGAACAGAAATTACATAAATT
TATTGCTTTCACATTTTGCTCTTCTTCACTCAAATCTTGGACTCTTGCTTTTCACAAAAAAAACCTTATA
AACAAAAATAAGACATCTGAAAAAATGATGAACTTCCTGTCAGTTTGTTCCAGTATCCTTCTTAAATTTC
CTTGTTTTCCACATCACAAAAATCCTACATCACGCTTCGACTCATTTCCTGACAGTCATCACATCACCAA
ATGAATTTCTATTTTTACAATATAGTTGTAGTATTTTTGTCGAACATATATTGTTCTAACTAACTTCTTA
AAAAATTTTGCTCTTGACTGAACACAAATTTCTGCGTCGTTTCACGTTTACTTTTCTCAATTTTTTAAAA
CCAAAATTTAACTGCAAACTTCTGCATTGTTCTAAAAACTCACAGGTTATCTCAAAAAGATAAATTTCAA
AGTGAGATTTTTTTAAAAAAATTCCGGACTGTTTTTTGGTTTTGATGTTTTTAATGAATTTTTAAAATTC
TTTATTAGTGCCTGAAATTAACAATAATTTTAAAGTTTGTCACACTGCGAATAAATTAATCTCACATTTC
GTATGTTTAGAAAGATGCATGAAACTCCGTCGTTCTTATGAAGTTAATTAAGACATGGCTAATTGAAAGC
CCACATGGTCATGAAAAAGTAAAACTTACAACTTTTTACTGAATATTAACCAGTCTCTATAAATATCCCA
GCTTAGCCGGAATAGGGTCACGAAAACATGAAAATAAAGCTTGAACCTATTGTTATGATTTTCAATGCCA
CCTTTTGCAGTTTAATATACACTATTACTACTTCTCAGTTCAAGTTCACTTCTGAGACGGAACCTTTATT
TTCTAACTTTCTTTAATCTTACTTTTTATGAGCCGAATGTTCTATTTTGTAAAATGATCAGATACAAGCC
CAAAGCTAATTTTGCCAATAAGTGTTAGTAGATCAATTGAATTACAATATAATGACCTGGGCGGAATAGA
TTTTTGCACTGATTTTTTTCCAAGCTTACTCTATGAATATTCATAGATCATCTTCAAAGGTAGCGTGTGT
TGTAGTTGTGTTTTGGCGGGTTCGTGTTATTTGACTCAGCTCAAGTAGATGTTGTAGTCTTCCCTCAATC
AACGCGTGGGCTTGACCCTCTTTAAATTGAGTGGAAGCCAGCCAATCTATTTGAAATCTACCCCCGAAAT
GAGATTCGACGATGACACGACGTGTGTGTTACGTGCGCTGAGAATTTAGGAAAAAAAAGATAATCTTCTT
TTCGTTAGCTGCGCCACAACCTGTGCAGATAAACTCCGCACAATTGAAGTTCTTACTGGTCCCACCCGAT
TTATTCAATTGTATTGTGTCTTTTTTTCTTATTTCTCTACAACTCTAACTTTCTTCAACTATTCTCTACA
TCAGTGCTTTTTTCCACCATGAAAAAAGAAATGACGTCGTTGTTTCTTAGGAGGGGCGGAGCCTCAACTC
AATGGTCCGTTCGAATAGATCCCACCCCTCATATAAATAGGACTGAAACCAAAGAAGTTTTTAAATTTTC
AGCTTACCGTGTTTCTCAATTTTCAAAATAGTCTTTTTTGTGTCTGAACGGGCTGATCAATTATGTTTTT
TTTTGAATGAAAAATCTTCCTCCCAAGCCTTAAAATTCCTTCCAAAGATCGAAAGTTATGTCTATTCAAG
TTACTTCTTCTTAGATCAAATATTAAACAAAAAAATACGCCATCATTCTCTCACATTTAGTAATTCAAAA
TTTCGATTTGTTTTCGAACTTTTGAATTTCCCGCCTAGGAAGTGACATGAGTGAAATCTCATTAGATAAA
TGTGCCACTCACCGATGACACTATTTTCAAATAAGGGGGGGGGGTGTTTCGAATACCTTGTACACGCGTT
TCCGCAAAACCACACACCCCGAGTTCCTCAGCTTCTTCCCCTCGACCCATGAGCCACGTCAAGATGTCAG
CGTGTCACTTTTCATTGCTTCACCTTCTACGGTAACGAGAAAAGGCGGGGAATCCAGGATCTGGTGTGAC
TTCTTCCTTCTTCGTATCTTCCTAAAAATGTTCGTTTACTTTTTAGCGAGTGTCATTTGATGGGATGTCG
TTCTTGAGGAAAGAGGCTAGAAGCTTAATACTCTCATATTTCATATTATTGGCATCAAGACGTTTATTAT
TTAACTACAATAACGATTGCTTTAACAACTAAAAATAATAATTTCAGGGTTAGACAAGCAACGGCGCGCC
TCTAGAGGATCCCCGGGATTGGCCAAAGGACCCAAAGGTATGTTTCGAATGATACTAACATAACATAGAA
CATTTTCAGGAGGACCCTTGGCTAGCGTCGACGGTACCATGGTTTCAATTGCTCTTCAAGCTGGATATGA
TCTTCTTGGAGATGGAAGACCAGAATCACTTTGGCTTGGAATTGGAACACTTCTTATGCTTATTGGAACA
TTCTATTTCCTTGTTAGAGCTTGGGGAGAAACAGATAAAGATGCTAGAGAATATTATGCTGTTACAATTC
TTGTTTCAGGAATTGCTTCAGCTGCTTATCTTTCAATGTTCTTCGGAATTGGACTTACAGAAGTTCCAGT
TGGAGGAGAAATGCTTAATATTTATTATGCTAGATATGCTCAATGGCTTTTCACAACACCACTTCTTCTT
CTTCATCTTGCTCTTCTTGCTAAAGTTGATAGAGTTACAATTGGAACACTTGTTGGAGTTGATGCTCTTA
TGATTGTTACAGGACTTATTGGAACACTTTCACATACAGCTATTGCTAGATATTCATGGTGGCTTTTCTC
AACAATTTGTATGATTGTTGTTCTTTATGTTCTTGCTACATCACTTAGATCAGCTGCTAAAGAAAGAGGA
CCAGAAGTTGCTTCAACATTCAATATTCTTACAGCTCTTGTTCTTGTTCTTTGGACAGCTTATCCAATTA
TTTGGATTATTGGAACAGAAGGAGCTGGAGTTGTTGGACTTGGAATTGAAACACTTCTTTTCATGGTTCT
TGATGTTACAGCTAAAGTTGGATTCGGATTCATTCTTCTTAGATCAAGAGCTATTCTTCAAGATACAGAA
GCTCCAGAACCATCAGCTGGAGCTGATAGATCTGCTGCTGATAGACCAGTTGTTGCTGTTTCAAAAGCTG
CTGCTAAATCAAGAATTACATCAGAAGGAGAATATATTCCACTTGATCAAATTGATATTAATGTTGTTTC
AAAAGGAGAAGAACTTTTCACAGGAGTTGTTCCAATTCTTGTTGAACTTGATGGAGATGTTAATGGACAT
AAATTCTCAGTTTCAGGAGAAGGAGAAGGAGATGCTACATATGGAAAACTTACACTTAAATTCATTTGTA
CAACAGGAAAACTTCCAGTTCCATGGCCAACACTTGTTACAACACTTACATATGGAGTTCAATGTTTCTC
AAGATATCCAGATCATATGAAACAACATGATTTCTTCAAATCAGCTATGCCAGAAGGATATGTTCAAGAA
AGAACAATTTTCTTCAAAGATGATGGAAATTATAAAACAAGAGCTGAAGTTAAATTCGAAGGAGATACAC
TTGTTAATAGAATTGAACTTAAAGGAATTGATTTCAAAGAAGATGGAAATATTCTTGGACATAAACTTGA
ATATAATTATAATTCACATAATGTTTATATTATGGCTGATAAACAAAAAAATGGAATTAAAGTTAATTTC
AAAATTAGACATAATATTGAAGATGGATCAGTTCAACTTGCTGATCATTATCAACAAAATACACCAATTG
GAGATGGACCAGTTCTTCTTCCAGATAATCATTATCTTTCAACACAATCAGCTCTTTCAAAAGATCCAAA
TGAAAAAAGAGATCATATGGTTCTTCTTGAATTCGTTACAGCTGCTGGAATTACACTTGGAATGGATGAA
CTTTATAAATTCTGTTATGAAAATGAAGTTTGAGAGCTCCGCATCGGCCGCTGTCATCAGATCGCCATCT
CGCGCCCGTGCCTCTGACTTCTAAGTCCAATTACTCTTCAACATCCCTACATGCTCTTTCTCCCTGTGCT
CCCACCCCCTATTTTTGTTATTATCAAAAAACTTCTCTTAATTTCTTTGTTTTTTAGCTTCTTTTAAGTC
ACCTCTAACAATGAAATTGTGTAGATTCAAAAATAGAATTAATTCGTAATAAAAAGTCGAAAAAAATTGT
GCTCCCTCCCCCCATTAATAATAATTCTATCCCAAAATCTACACAATGTTCTGTGTACACTTCTTATGTT
TTTTACTTCTGATAAATTTTTTTGAAACATCATAGAAAAAACCGCACACAAAATACCTTATCATATGTTA
CGTTTCAGTTTATGACCGCAATTTTTATTTCTTCGCACGTCTGGGCCTCTCATGACGTCAAATCATGCTC
ATCGTGAAAAAGTTTTGGAGTATTTTTGGAATTTTTCAATCAAGTGAAAGTTTATGAAATTAATTTTCCT
GCTTTTGCTTTTTGGGGTTTCCCCTATTGTTTGTCAAGATTTCGAGGACGGCGTTTTTCTTGCTAAAATC
ACAAGTATTGATGAGCACGATGCAAGAAAGATCGGAAGAAGGTTTGGGTTTGAGGCTCAGTGGAAGGTGA
GTAGAAGTTGATAATTTGAAAGTGGAGTAGTGTCTATGGGGTTTTTGCCTTAAATGACAGAATACATTCC
CAATATACCAAACATAACTGTTTCTACTAGTCGGCCGTACGGGCCCTTTCGTCTCGCGCGTTTCGGTGAT
GACGGTGAAAACCTCTGACACATGCAGCTCCCGGAGACGGTCACAGCTTGTCTGTAAGCGGATGCCGGGA
GCAGACAAGCCCGTCAGGGCGCGTCAGCGGGTGTTGGCGGGTGTCGGGGCTGGCTTAACTATGCGGCATC
AGAGCAGATTGTACTGAGAGTGCACCATATGCGGTGTGAAATACCGCACAGATGCGTAAGGAGAAAATAC
CGCATCAGGCGGCCTTAATTAAGGGCCTCGTGATACGCCTATTTTTATAGGTTAATGTCATGATAATAAT
GGTTTCTTAGACGTCAGGTGGCACTTTTCGGGGAAATGTGCGCGGAACCCCTATTTGTTTATTTTTCTAA
ATACATTCAAATATGTATCCGCTCATGAGACAATAACCCTGATAAATGCTTCAATAATATTGAAAAAGGA
AGAGTATGAGTATTCAACATTTCCGTGTCGCCCTTATTCCCTTTTTTGCGGCATTTTGCCTTCCTGTTTT
TGCTCACCCAGAAACGCTGGTGAAAGTAAAAGATGCTGAAGATCAGTTGGGTGCACGAGTGGGTTACATC
GAACTGGATCTCAACAGCGGTAAGATCCTTGAGAGTTTTCGCCCCGAAGAACGTTTTCCAATGATGAGCA
CTTTTAAAGTTCTGCTATGTGGCGCGGTATTATCCCGTATTGACGCCGGGCAAGAGCAACTCGGTCGCCG
CATACACTATTCTCAGAATGACTTGGTTGAGTACTCACCAGTCACAGAAAAGCATCTTACGGATGGCATG
ACAGTAAGAGAATTATGCAGTGCTGCCATAACCATGAGTGATAACACTGCGGCCAACTTACTTCTGACAA
CGATCGGAGGACCGAAGGAGCTAACCGCTTTTTTGCACAACATGGGGGATCATGTAACTCGCCTTGATCG
TTGGGAACCGGAGCTGAATGAAGCCATACCAAACGACGAGCGTGACACCACGATGCCTGTAGCAATGGCA
ACAACGTTGCGCAAACTATTAACTGGCGAACTACTTACTCTAGCTTCCCGGCAACAATTAATAGACTGGA
TGGAGGCGGATAAAGTTGCAGGACCACTTCTGCGCTCGGCCCTTCCGGCTGGCTGGTTTATTGCTGATAA
ATCTGGAGCCGGTGAGCGTGGGTCTCGCGGTATCATTGCAGCACTGGGGCCAGATGGTAAGCCCTCCCGT
ATCGTAGTTATCTACACGACGGGGAGTCAGGCAACTATGGATGAACGAAATAGACAGATCGCTGAGATAG
GTGCCTCACTGATTAAGCATTGGTAACTGTCAGACCAAGTTTACTCATATATACTTTAGATTGATTTAAA
ACTTCATTTTTAATTTAAAAGGATCTAGGTGAAGATCCTTTTTGATAATCTCATGACCAAAATCCCTTAA
CGTGAGTTTTCGTTCCACTGAGCGTCAGACCCCGTAGAAAAGATCAAAGGATCTTCTTGAGATCCTTTTT
TTCTGCGCGTAATCTGCTGCTTGCAAACAAAAAAACCACCGCTACCAGCGGTGGTTTGTTTGCCGGATCA
AGAGCTACCAACTCTTTTTCCGAAGGTAACTGGCTTCAGCAGAGCGCAGATACCAAATACTGTTCTTCTA
GTGTAGCCGTAGTTAGGCCACCACTTCAAGAACTCTGTAGCACCGCCTACATACCTCGCTCTGCTAATCC
TGTTACCAGTGGCTGCTGCCAGTGGCGATAAGTCGTGTCTTACCGGGTTGGACTCAAGACGATAGTTACC
GGATAAGGCGCAGCGGTCGGGCTGAACGGGGGGTTCGTGCACACAGCCCAGCTTGGAGCGAACGACCTAC
ACCGAACTGAGATACCTACAGCGTGAGCTATGAGAAAGCGCCACGCTTCCCGAAGGGAGAAAGGCGGACA
GGTATCCGGTAAGCGGCAGGGTCGGAACAGGAGAGCGCACGAGGGAGCTTCCAGGGGGAAACGCCTGGTA
TCTTTATAGTCCTGTCGGGTTTCGCCACCTCTGACTTGAGCGTCGATTTTTGTGATGCTCGTCAGGGGGG
CGGAGCCTATGGAAAAACGCCAGCAACGCGGCCTTTTTACGGTTCCTGGCCTTTTGCTGGCCTTTTGCTC
ACATGTTCTTTCCTGCGTTATCCCCTGATTCTGTGGATAACCGTATTACCGCCTTTGAGTGAGCTGATAC
CGCTCGCCGCAGCCGAACGACCGAGCGCAGCGAGTCAGTGAGCGAGGAAGCGGAAGAGCGCCCAATACGC
AAACCGCCTCTCCCCGCGCGTTGGCCGATTCATTAATGCAGCTGGCACGACAGGTTTCCCGACTGGAAAG
CGGGCAGTGAGCGCAACGCAATTAATGTGAGTTAGCTCACTCATTAGGCACCCCAGGCTTTACACTTTAT
GCTTCCGGCTCGTATGTTGTGTGGAATTGTGAGCGGATAACAATTTCACACAGGAAACAGCTATGACCAT
GATTACGCCAA
Features (pLannotate 1.2.2; 15 found; start..end, strand, type, name):
   1849..1865    +  terminator     CYC1 terminator (fragment): S. cerevisiae CYC1; transcription terminator for CYC1
   4200..4217    -  misc_feature   MCS (fragment): pUC18/19 multiple cloning site
   4318..5082    +  CDS            aop3: BACR3_HALSD - Experimental evidence at protein level: Swiss-Prot protein existence level 1. Light-driven proton pump. From Halorubrum sodomense.
   5116..5175    +  CDS            KCNJ2 (fragment): KCNJ2_HUMAN - Also known as IRK1. Experimental evidence at protein level: Swiss-Prot protein existence level 1. Probably participates in establishing action potential waveform and excitability of neuronal and muscle tissues. Inward rectifier potassium channels are characterized by a greater tendency to allow potassium to flow into the cell rather than out of it. Their voltage dependence is regulated by the concentration of extracellular potassium; as external potassium is raised, the voltage range of the channel opening shifts to more positive voltages. The inward rectification is mainly due t
   5176..5889    +  CDS            EGFP: EGFP is a basic (constitutively fluorescent) green fluorescent protein published in 1996, derived from Aequorea victoria. It is reported to be a rapidly-maturing weak dimer with moderate acid sensitivity.
   6424..6576    +  CDS            aex-5 (fragment): AEX5_CAEEL - Also known as kpc-3 From Caenorhabditis elegans.
   6703..6738    +  CDS            rop (fragment): Rop protein, which maintains plasmids at low copy number; rop
   6840..6939    +  misc_feature   bom (fragment): basis of mobility region from pBR322
   7041..7145    +  promoter       AmpR promoter: bla
   7146..8006    +  CDS            AmpR: β-lactamase; bla; confers resistance to ampicillin, carbenicillin, and related antibiotics
   8177..8765    +  rep_origin     ori: high-copy-number ColE1/pMB1/pBR322/pUC origin of replication
   8948..9040    +  CDS            lacI (fragment): lac repressor; lacI; The lac repressor binds to the lac operator to inhibit transcription in E. coli. This inhibition can be relieved by adding lactose or isopropyl-β-D-thiogalactopyranoside (IPTG).
   9053..9074    +  protein_bind   CAP binding site: CAP binding activates transcription in the presence of cAMP. E. coli catabolite activator protein
   9089..9119    +  promoter       lac promoter: promoter for the E. coli lac operon
   9127..9143    +  protein_bind   lac operator: The lac repressor binds to the lac operator to inhibit transcription in E. coli. This inhibition can be relieved by adding lactose or isopropyl-β-D-thiogalactopyranoside (IPTG). lac repressor encoded by lacI
