[The description below was written by a language model from this plasmid's Addgene catalogue record and pLannotate feature annotations shown in this document.]
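Description:
pSF143-wArchon1-KGC-EGFP-ER2 is a worm expression plasmid of about 9.2 kb, built on the pSF143 backbone, that carries a C. elegans codon-optimized version of the genetically encoded fluorescent voltage reporter Archon1. It is propagated in E. coli as a high-copy plasmid through a ColE1/pUC-type origin and is selected with ampicillin via the bla (AmpR) gene and its promoter. The backbone also retains pUC-style remnants, including a lac promoter/operator with CAP site and fragments of lacI, rop, bom and the multiple cloning site. These play no evident role in worm expression.

The roughly 1.6 kb synthetic insert is a single fusion reading frame. It begins with an opsin domain that the annotation matches to archaerhodopsin-3, the light-driven proton pump of Halorubrum sodomense from which Archon1 was derived. A short segment from the human inward-rectifier potassium channel KCNJ2 (Kir2.1) follows, corresponding to the "KGC" membrane trafficking signal. EGFP comes next, providing a conventional green marker of expression and localization. The "ER2" in the name denotes an endoplasmic reticulum export motif, also of Kir2.1 origin in standard usage, which would lie at the C-terminus but is not separately annotated. These trafficking elements are generally included to improve delivery of the opsin to the plasma membrane, where its fluorescence reports membrane potential.

According to the catalogue, expression is driven by the flp-18 promoter, a C. elegans neuropeptide gene promoter. It is not annotated in the feature table and presumably lies in the large unannotated region upstream of the coding sequence. A downstream match to a C. elegans aex-5 fragment may reflect 3′ regulatory sequence, though the record does not say so. The construct is intended for optical voltage imaging in worm neurons.
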