Addgene plasmid #108429: pSF143-wArchon1-KGC-EGFP-ER2
Purpose: Codon-optimized Archon1 fluorescent voltage reporter in C.elegans expression plasmid
Depositing lab: Edward Boyden. Depositing organization: Massachusetts Institute of Technology. Publication: A robotic multidimensional directed evolution approach applied to fluorescent voltage reporters. Piatkevich KD, Jung EE, Straub C, Linghu C, Park D, Suk HJ, Hochbaum DR, Goodwin D, Pnevmatikakis E, Pak N, Kawashima T, Yang CT, Rhoades JL, Shemesh O, Asano S, Yoon YG, Freifeld L, Saulnier JL, Riegler C, Engert F, Hughes T, Drobizhev M, Szabo B, Ahrens MB, Flavell SW, Sabatini BL, Boyden ES. Nat Chem Biol. 2018 Feb 26. pii: 10.1038/s41589-018-0004-9. doi: 10.1038/s41589-018-0004-9. PubMed 29483642.
Backbone
  Vector backbone: pSF143
  Total vector size (bp): 9189
  Vector type: Worm Expression
Growth in bacteria
  Bacterial resistance: Ampicillin, 100 μg/mL
  Growth temperature: 37°C
  Growth strain: DH5alpha
  Copy number: High Copy
Gene/Insert
  Gene/Insert name: wArchon1-KGC-EGFP-ER2
  Species: Synthetic
  Insert size (bp): 1602
  GenBank ID: MG250284.1
  Promoter: flp-18
  Cloning method: Ligation Independent Cloning
  Sequencing primers: 5′ aaaggacccaaaggtatgtttcg; 3′ tggacttagaagtcagaggcac
Terms and licenses: Academic/Nonprofit Terms; Industry Terms: Not Available to Industry
How to cite: pSF143-wArchon1-KGC-EGFP-ER2 was a gift from Edward Boyden (Addgene plasmid # 108429 ; http://n2t.net/addgene:108429 ; RRID:Addgene_108429)
